>Addgene plasmid #240679 | pG20_3C_mVenus_FG | addgene full sequence | sequence record 491247 | Addgene NGS Result
AGCTCTCATCAACCGTGGCTCCCTCACTTTCTGGCTGGATGATGGGGCGATTCAGGCGATCCCCATCCAA
CAGCCCGCCGTCGAGCGGGCTTTTTTATCCCCGGAAGCCTGTGGATAGAGGGTAGTTATCCACGTGAAAC
CGCTAATGCCCCGCAAAGCCTTGATTCACGGGGCTTTCCGGCCCGCTCCAAAAACTATCCACGTGAAATC
GCTAATCAGGGTACGTGAAATCGCTAATCGGAGTACGTGAAATCGCTAATAAGGTCACGTGAAATCGCTA
ATCAAAAAGGCACGTGAGAACGCTAATAGCCCTTTCAGATCAACAGCTTGCAAACACCCCTCGCTCCGGC
AAGTAGTTACAGCAAGTAGTATGTTCAATTAGCTTTTCAATTATGAATATATATATCAATTATTGGTCGC
CCTTGGCTTGTGGACAATGCGCTACGCGCACCGGCTCCGCCCGTGGACAACCGCAAGCGGTTGCCCACCG
TCGAGCGCCTTTGCCCACAACCCGGCGGCCGGCCGCAACAGATCGTTTTATAAATTTTTTTTTTTGAAAA
AGAAAAAGCCCGAAAGGCGGCAACCTCTCGGGCTTCTGGATTTCCGATCCCCGGAATTAGATCTTGGCAG
GATATATTGTGGTGTAACGTTATCACTAAATGGAGCAACCTACTGTTTTTGAAGTTTGGGTTGCCATGTA
ATCACTTGCAATAAATATATGTACTAATGACTGCATCGGCTTGCGTGTCTAAATTTGTAGCTTATTGAAA
ACTTTTTGTGGTTAAAGACGAATCCAGTTAACTAACATAAGTTTAACAAAACAAGACCTTTTCCATATAT
AGACCACCGTTACCAACTTACAAAGAAGCCAAATAAAGTACAACACAACACTTGCAAGTTACAAAAAGAG
AGGAAAAAAAACATGGTACCATTTGACAACATATAGAAACACACATAAACATTACTTATAACAAAAAGAT
TCAAACTCGGCTTTTATTATCTCCCCCTGATCAAATTCTAAACACTTTATTCCTCATAAACTAACTCCCC
GACATTGGAGTTATTGGACTATGACGATGACATCAGTGGGGTAAGCTCACTTGTACAGCTCGTCCATGCC
GAGAGTGATCCCGGCGGCGGTCACGAACTCCAGCAGGACCATGTGATCGCGCTTCTCGTTGGGGTCTTTG
CTCAGGGCGGACTGGGTGCTCAGGTAGTGGTTGTCGGGCAGCAGCACGGGGCCGTCGCCGATGGGGGTGT
TCTGCTGGTAGTGGTCGGCGAGCTGCACGCTGCCGTCCTCGATGTTGTGGCGGATCTTGAAGTTCACCTT
GATGCCGTTCTTCTGCTTGTCGGCCATGATATAGACGTTGTGGCTGTTGTAGTTGTACTCCAGCTTGTGC
CCCAGGATGTTGCCGTCCTCCTTGAAGTCGATGCCCTTCAGCTCGATGCGGTTCACCAGGGTGTCGCCCT
CGAACTTCACCTCGGCGCGGGTCTTGTAGTTGCCGTCGTCCTTGAAGAAGATGGTGCGCTCCTGGACGTA
GCCTTCGGGCATGGCGGACTTGAAGAAGTCGTGCTGCTTCATGTGGTCGGGGTAGCGGCTGAAGCACTGC
ACGCCGTAGGTCAGGGTGGTCACGAGGGTGGGCCAGGGCACGGGCAGCTTGCCGGTGGTGCAGATGAACT
TCAGGGTCAGCTTGCCGTAGGTGGCATCGCCCTCGCCCTCGCCGGACACGCTGAACTTGTGGCCGTTTAC
GTCGCCGTCCAGCTCGACCAGGATGGGCACCACCCCGGTGAACAGCTCCTCGCCCTTGCTCACCATAGTA
GTGTGCTGGCCACCACGAGTACGGTCACGGTCATGTTCCCCACCAGTATGTTGCTGTCCGTAGTACTGAG
CTCTGTCTTTCAGATCCTGAGCTTTGCTTCCCAACTTCATCCTTGCACTGTCCAACTTGTCTGATCCCTG
TGGGTGCTCTCCCGTTGCGTACCTATTCACAATCAATAGGTATCATACCAAGCATTTTACCTATATAGAT
GATATACACAGACACATTCAAGCTAGCTAGGTCAAATTTCGTATTTAGTTAACCAAATGTTCCCTAGAAT
TTGCAATTTCTTATTGTTACATTTGTTATTCGACCAAAAAAATTGATCCAAAGCTACTGGCTCAACACAT
GCATGCACATATTGCACAAAATTATGAAGTAAGATGATAAATGTGTGCTTACTTGTAAATCCAAGAGAAA
ACGGTTATAGCGGCAATGCCAAACCCTCCAGAGGAAAGAAAACCGGTGATGAGGAGTGCAACTGTGATGA
GAGCCGGGACAAGGATTGGGCTGAAGATAACGAGCAGAGGTGTTGCAACAGTCAAAGCTATGACAGTTCC
AACAAGGGTAAGGCTGGAGAGAACAAGGAGGGAACCACCAGCTGTGACAGCAGTTGCAGCTTTAGCAATC
TGCCTAGACTTGGAGTAGTCAGATCCTCGTCCGGACATCTGGTACTGGTCACGATCTCGGCCCATCATCG
GGTACTGATCTCTGCCGATGATATCGTGATGGGTTCCTCTAGCTGTATCCGCCATTTTTTTGTTCTTGTT
TACTAGAGAGAATGAGATTTTGAATGAGAGATTGATCAAAAAGATGTGTATATATTTTGGAAGAGGTAGG
AGTGTTTGTTAGATATATTAAGAAAGGAGACGAGAAGTCACGTGTCAATGGAGACATCATGCAATTGTAG
GCCACGTGTTAATGGCGTCACCATGCAGCCGCTGCATGTGTTAACGAGAGGAGTCTATTCAAAGACACGT
TTGTTTTTTGCCTAGCTCAGAATGTGGCGTTGGCATCGAACCGAAACATAAAACGCAAAACGAACCTTTG
GGCTCGTCAGTATGGGTTTGGGCCTTCAATAGATTCCTTCTATACGGCCCACATATCCACTATTGGCAAC
AAAATTAGAAAAATTTAGGATTTAGTTTTAAAATTTGTTCCGCGACATTATAAAGCTTCGACGAGTCAGT
AATAAACGGCGTCAAAGTGGTTGCAGCCGGCACACACGAGTCGTGTTTATCAACTCAAAGCACAAATACT
TTTCCTCAACCTAAAAATAAGGCAATTAGCCAAAAACAACTTTGCGTGTAAACAACGCTCAATACACGTG
TCATTTTATTATTAGCTATTGCTTCACCGCCTTAGCTTTCTCGTGACCTAGTCGTCCTCGTCTTTTCTTC
TTCTTCTTCTATAAAACAATACCCAAAGACCTCTTCTTCTTCACAATTCAGATTTCAATTTCTCAAAATC
TTAAAAACTTTCTCTCAATTCTCTCTACCGTGATCAAGGTAAATTTCTGTGTTCCTTATTCTCTCAAAAT
CTTCGATTTTGTTTTCGTTCGATCCCAATTTCGTATATGTTCTTTGGTTTAGATTCTGTTAATCTTAGAT
CGAAGTCGATTTTCTGGGTTTGATCGTTAGATATCATCTTAATTCTCGATTAGGGTTTCATAGATATCAT
CCGATTTGTTCAAATAATTTGAGTTTTGTCGAATAATTACTCTTCGATTTGTGATTTCTATCTAGATCTG
GTGTTAGTTTCTAGTTTGTGCGATCGAATTTGTCGATTAATCTGAGTTTTTCTGATTAACAGACTAGAGT
TAACCGGGCTCAGGCCTGGCGCGCCACTAGTGGATCCGATGGTGTCTTCGATTCAATACGCAAACCGCCT
CTCCCCGCGCGTTGGCCGATTCATTAATGCAGCTGGCACGACAGGTTTCCCGACTGGAAAGCGGGCAGTG
AGCGCAACGCAATTAATGTGAGTTAGCTCACTCATTAGGCACCCCAGGCTTTACACTTTATGCTTCCGGC
TCGTATGTTGTGTGGAATTGTGAGCGGATAACAATTTCACACATACTAGAGAAAGAGGAGAAATACTAGA
TGGCTTCCTCCGAGGACGTTATCAAAGAGTTCATGCGTTTCAAAGTTCGTATGGAAGGTTCCGTTAACGG
TCACGAGTTCGAAATCGAAGGTGAAGGTGAAGGTCGTCCGTACGAAGGTACCCAGACCGCTAAACTGAAA
GTTACCAAAGGTGGTCCGCTGCCGTTCGCTTGGGACATCCTGTCCCCGCAGTTCCAGTACGGTTCCAAGG
CTTACGTTAAACACCCGGCTGACATCCCGGACTACCTGAAACTGTCCTTCCCGGAAGGTTTCAAATGGGA
ACGTGTTATGAACTTCGAGGACGGTGGTGTTGTTACCGTTACCCAGGACTCCTCCCTGCAAGACGGTGAG
TTCATCTACAAAGTTAAACTGCGTGGTACCAACTTCCCGTCCGACGGTCCGGTTATGCAGAAAAAAACGA
TGGGTTGGGAAGCATCCACCGAACGTATGTACCCGGAGGACGGTGCTCTGAAAGGTGAAATCAAAATGCG
TCTGAAACTGAAAGACGGTGGTCACTACGACGCTGAAGTTAAAACCACCTACATGGCTAAAAAACCGGTT
CAGCTGCCGGGTGCTTACAAAACCGACATCAAACTGGACATCACCTCCCACAACGAGGACTACACCATCG
TTGAACAGTACGAACGTGCTGAAGGTCGTCACTCCACCGGTGCTTAATAACGCTGATAGTGCTAGTGTAG
ATCGCTACTAGAGCCAGGCATCAAATAAAACGAAAGGCTCAGTCGAAAGACTGGGCCTTTCGTTTTATCT
GTTGTTTGTCGGTGAACGCTCTCTACTAGAGTCACACTGGCTCACCTTCGGGTGGGCCTTTCTGCGTTTA
TAGAAGACACTGGACCCGGGAGTCTGGAAGTTCTGTTCCAGGGGCCCTCCATGGTGAGCAAGGGCGAGGA
GCTGTTCACCGGGGTGGTGCCCATCCTGGTCGAGCTGGACGGCGACGTAAACGGCCACAAGTTCAGCGTG
TCCGGCGAGGGCGAGGGCGATGCCACCTACGGCAAGCTGACCCTGAAGCTGATCTGCACCACCGGCAAGC
TGCCCGTGCCCTGGCCCACCCTCGTGACCACCCTGGGCTACGGCCTGCAGTGCTTCGCCCGCTACCCCGA
CCACATGAAGCAGCACGACTTCTTCAAGTCCGCCATGCCCGAAGGCTACGTCCAGGAGCGCACCATCTTC
TTCAAGGACGACGGCAACTACAAGACCCGCGCCGAGGTGAAGTTCGAGGGCGACACCCTGGTGAACCGCA
TCGAGCTGAAGGGCATCGACTTCAAGGAGGACGGCAACATCCTGGGGCACAAGCTGGAGTACAACTACAA
CAGCCACAACGTCTATATCACCGCCGACAAGCAGAAGAACGGCATCAAGGCCAACTTCAAGATCCGCCAC
AACATCGAGGACGGCGGCGTGCAGCTCGCCGACCACTACCAGCAGAACACCCCCATCGGCGACGGCCCCG
TGCTGCTGCCCGACAACCACTACCTGAGCTACCAGTCCGCCCTGAGCAAAGACCCCAACGAGAAGCGCGA
TCACATGGTCCTGCTGGAGTTCGTGACCGCCGCCGGGATCACTCTCGGCATGGACGAGCTGTACAAGTAA
GAGCTCATATGAAGATGAAGATGAAATATTTGGTGTGTCAAATAAATAGCTTGTGTGCTTAAGTTTGTGT
TTTTTTCTTGGCTTGTTGTGTTATGAATTTGTGGCTTTTTCTAATATTAAATGAATGTAAGATCTCATTA
TAATGAATAAACAAATGTTTCTATAATCCATTGTGAATGTTTTGTTGGATCTCTTCTGCAGCATATAACT
ACTGTATGTGCTATGGTATGGACTATGGAATATGATTAAAGATAAGGAATTCAGATCGGCTGAGTGGCTC
CTTCAACGTTGCGGTTCTGTCAGTTCCAAACGTAAAACGGCTTGTCCCGCGTCATCGGCGGGGGTCATAA
CGTGACTCCCTTAATTCTCCGCTCATGATCAGATTGTCGTTTCCCGCCTTCAGTTTAAACTATCAGTGTT
TGACAGGATATATTGGCGGGTAAACTAAGTCGCTGTATGTGTTTGTTTGAGATCTCATGTGAGCAAAAGG
CCAGCAAAAGGCCAGGAACCGTAAAAAGGCCGCGTTGCTGGCGTTTTTCCATAGGCTCCGCCCCCCTGAC
GAGCATCACAAAAATCGACGCTCAAGTCAGAGGTGGCGAAACCCGACAGGACTATAAAGATACCAGGCGT
TTCCCCCTGGAAGCTCCCTCGTGCGCTCTCCTGTTCCGACCCTGCCGCTTACCGGATACCTGTCCGCCTT
TCTCCCTTCGGGAAGCGTGGCGCTTTCTCATAGCTCACGCTGTAGGTATCTCAGTTCGGTGTAGGTCGTT
CGCTCCAAGCTGGGCTGTGTGCACGAACCCCCCGTTCAGCCCGACCGCTGCGCCTTATCCGGTAACTATC
GTCTTGAGTCCAACCCGGTAAGACACGACTTATCGCCACTGGCAGCAGCCACTGGTAACAGGATTAGCAG
AGCGAGGTATGTAGGCGGTGCTACAGAGTTCTTGAAGTGGTGGCCTAACTACGGCTACACTAGAAGAACA
GTATTTGGTATCTGCGCTCTGCTGAAGCCAGTTACCTTCGGAAGAAGAGTTGGTAGCTCTTGATCCGGCA
AACAAACCACCGCTGGTAGCGGTGGTTTTTTTGTTTGCAAGCAGCAGATTACGCGCAGAAAAAAAGGATC
TCAAGAAGATCCTTTGATCTTTTCTACGGGGTCTGACGCTCAGTGGAACGAAAACTCACGTTAAGGGATT
TTGGTCATGAGATTATCAAAAAGGATCTTCACCTAGATCCTTTTAAATTAAAAATGAAGTTTTAAATCAA
TCTAAAGTATATATGTGTAACATTGGTCTAGTGATTAGAAAAACTCATCGAGCATCAAATGAAACTGCAA
TTTATTCATATCAGGATTATCAATACCATATTTTTGAAAAAGCCGTTTCTGTAATGAAGGAGAAAACTCA
CCGAGGCAGTTCCATAGGATGGCAAGATCCTGGTATCGGTCTGCGATTCCGACTCGTCCAACATCAATAC
AACCTATTAATTTCCCCTCGTCAAAAATAAGGTTATCAAGTGAGAAATCACCATGAGTGACGACTGAATC
CGGTGAGAATGGCAAAAGTTTATGCATTTCTTTCCAGACTTGTTCAACAGGCCAGCCATTACGCTCGTCA
TCAAAATCACTCGCATCAACCAAACCGTTATTCATTCGTGATTGCGCCTGAGCGAGACGAAATACGCGAT
CGCTGTTAAAAGGACAATTACAAACAGGAATCGAATGCAACCGGCGCAGGAACACTGCCAGCGCATCAAC
AATATTTTCACCTGAATCAGGATATTCTTCTAATACCTGGAATGCTGTTTTCCCTGGGATCGCAGTGGTG
AGTAACCATGCATCATCAGGAGTACGGATAAAATGCTTGATGGTCGGAAGAGGCATAAATTCCGTCAGCC
AGTTTAGTCTGACCATCTCATCTGTAACATCATTGGCAACGCTACCTTTGCCATGTTTCAGAAACAACTC
TGGCGCATCGGGCTTCCCATACAATCGGTAGATTGTCGCACCTGATTGCCCGACATTATCGCGAGCCCAT
TTATACCCATATAAATCAGCATCCATGTTGGAATTTAATCGCGGCCTTGAGCAAGACGTTTCCCGTTGAA
TATGGCTCATAACACCCCTTGTATTACTGTTTATGTAAGCAGACAGTTTTATTGTTCATGATGATATATT
TTTATCTTGTGCAATGTAACATCAGAGATTTTGAGACACAACGTGGCTTTGTTGAATAAATCGAACTTTT
GCTGAGTTGAAGGATCAGATCACGCATCTTCCCGACAACGCAGACCGTTCCGTGGCAAAGCAAAAGTTCA
AAATCACCAACTGGTCCACCTACAACAA
Features (pLannotate 1.2.2; 18 found; start..end, strand, type, name):
     63..498     +  rep_origin     pSa ori: origin of replication from bacterial plasmid pSa
    625..647     +  misc_feature   LB T-DNA repeat: left border repeat from nopaline C58 T-DNA (truncated)
   1100..1816    -  CDS            EGFP: EGFP is a basic (constitutively fluorescent) green fluorescent protein published in 1996, derived from Aequorea victoria. It is reported to be a rapidly-maturing weak dimer with moderate acid sensitivity.
   1817..2533    -  CDS            OLEO2_BRANA: Experimental evidence at protein level: Swiss-Prot protein existence level 1. May have a structural role to stabilize the lipid body during desiccation of the seed by preventing coalescence of the oil. Probably interacts with both lipid and phospholipid moieties of lipid bodies. May also provide recognition signals for specific lipase anchorage in lipolysis during seedling growth. From Brassica napus (Rape).
   3694..3781    +  CDS            lacI (fragment): lac repressor; lacI; The lac repressor binds to the lac operator to inhibit transcription in E. coli. This inhibition can be relieved by adding lactose or isopropyl-β-D-thiogalactopyranoside (IPTG).
   3794..3815    +  protein_bind   CAP binding site: CAP binding activates transcription in the presence of cAMP. E. coli catabolite activator protein
   3830..3860    +  promoter       lac promoter: promoter for the E. coli lac operon
   3868..3884    +  protein_bind   lac operator: The lac repressor binds to the lac operator to inhibit transcription in E. coli. This inhibition can be relieved by adding lactose or isopropyl-β-D-thiogalactopyranoside (IPTG). lac repressor encoded by lacI
   3920..4594    +  CDS            mRFP1: mRFP1 is a basic (constitutively fluorescent) red fluorescent protein published in 2002, derived from Discosoma sp.. It is reported to be a somewhat slowly-maturing monomer with low acid sensitivity.
   4642..4713    +  terminator     rrnB T1 terminator: transcription terminator T1 from the E. coli rrnB gene
   4729..4756    +  terminator     T7Te terminator: phage T7 early transcription terminator
   4811..5530    +  CDS            Venus: yellow fluorescent protein (YFP) with fast and efficient maturation (Nagai et al., 2002) mammalian codon-optimized
   5538..5786    +  terminator     HSP terminator: efficient transcription terminator from the Arabidopsis thaliana heat shock protein 18.2 gene (Nagaya et al., 2010)
   5797..5827    -  promoter       NOS promoter (fragment): nopaline synthase promoter
   5951..5975    +  misc_feature   RB T-DNA repeat: right border repeat from nopaline C58 T-DNA
   6066..6654    -  rep_origin     ori: high-copy-number ColE1/pMB1/pBR322/pUC origin of replication
   6825..7640    -  CDS            KanR: aminoglycoside phosphotransferase; aph(3')-Ia; confers resistance to kanamycin in bacteria or G418 (Geneticin®) in eukaryotes
   7825..58      +  CDS            TRA2_ECOLX (fragment) (across the origin): Protein predicted: Swiss-Prot protein existence level 4. Required for transposition of transposon Tn903. From Escherichia coli.
