[The description below was written by a language model from this plasmid's Addgene catalogue record and pLannotate feature annotations shown in this document.]
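Description:
pG20_3C_mVenus_FG is an empty plant expression backbone of 7,868 bp built on the pGreen2.0 binary vector. It is designed to fuse a protein of interest to a C-terminal 3C-mVenus tag and to identify transgenic seeds by FAST-Green fluorescence. It is maintained at high copy in E. coli through a ColE1/pUC-type origin and selected with kanamycin (aph(3')-Ia). It also carries the pSa origin typical of pGreen vectors, which supports replication in Agrobacterium when the replicase is provided in trans. Nopaline-type left and right border repeats delimit the T-DNA that is transferred into the plant genome.

Within the T-DNA, the seed selection marker is an oleosin coding sequence (annotated by similarity to a Brassica napus oleosin) fused in frame to EGFP on the reverse strand. This fusion decorates seed oil bodies, so transformed seeds can be picked by green fluorescence rather than by antibiotic or herbicide selection. The expression cassette contains a bacterial placeholder: a lac promoter/operator-driven mRFP1 with rrnB T1 and T7Te terminators. It sits immediately upstream of the Venus-type yellow fluorescent protein coding sequence and the Arabidopsis HSP18.2 terminator. This arrangement suggests that the mRFP1 unit serves as a dropout marker replaced by the gene of interest during cloning, although the record does not say so. The 3C protease recognition site is not annotated separately but presumably lies just before the fluorescent protein. The annotation does not identify the plant promoter driving the fusion or the promoter of the oleosin-EGFP marker. According to the associated publication title, the system supports capture of tagged proteins from plants on a GFP-binding matrix and their release by protease cleavage.
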