Addgene plasmid #240679: pG20_3C_mVenus_FG
Purpose: (Empty Backbone) Expression plasmid for 3C-mVenus-tagged proteins with FAST-Green transgenic seed selection
Depositing lab: Hans-Henning Kunz. Depositing organization: Ludwig-Maximilians-Universitaet Muenchen (LMU). Publication: Catch & Release-rapid cost-effective protein purification from plants using a DIY GFP-Trap-protease approach. Schwartz S, Engstler C, Muhlbauer S, Windenbach E, Wunder T, Kunz HH, Brandt B. Plant J. 2025 Nov;124(3):e70544. doi: 10.1111/tpj.70544. PubMed 41222448.
Backbone
  Vector backbone: pGreen2.0
  Backbone size (bp): 7868
  Vector type: Plant Expression
  Selectable markers: FAST-Green
  Tag / fusion protein: 3C-mVenus (C terminal on backbone)
Growth in bacteria
  Bacterial resistance: Kanamycin, 50 μg/mL
  Growth temperature: 37°C
  Growth strain: DH5alpha
  Copy number: High Copy
Gene/Insert
  Gene/Insert name: None
  Tag / fusion protein: 3C-mVenus (C terminal on backbone)
Terms and licenses: Academic/Nonprofit Terms; Industry Terms: Not Available to Industry
How to cite: pG20_3C_mVenus_FG was a gift from Hans-Henning Kunz (Addgene plasmid # 240679 ; http://n2t.net/addgene:240679 ; RRID:Addgene_240679)
